>Addgene plasmid #23831 | pDONR223-NUAK2 | depositor partial sequence | sequence record 11078 | Author sequence
ATGGAGTCGCTGGTTTTCGCGCGGCGCTCCGGCCCCACTCCCTCGGCCGCAGAGCTAGCCCGGCCGCTGG
CGGAAGGGCTGATCAAGTCGCCCAAGCCCCTAATGAAGAAGCAGGCGGTGAAGCGGCACCACCACAAGCA
CAACCTGCGGCACCGCTACGAGTTCCTGGAGACCCTGGGCAAAGGCACCTACGGGAAGGTGAAGAAGGCG
CGGGAGAGCTCGGGGCGCCTGGTGGCCATCAAGTCAATCCGGAAGGACAAAATCAAAGATGAGCAAGATC
TGATGCACATACGGAGGGAGATTGAGATCATGTCATCACTCAACCACCCTCACATCATTGCCATCCATGA
AGTGTTTGAGAACAGCAGCAAGATCGTGATCGTCATGGAGTATGCCAGCCGGGGCGACCTTTATGACTAC
ATCAGCGAGCGGCAGCAGCTCAGTGAGCGCGAAGCTAGGCATTTCTTCCGGCAGATCGTCTCTGCCGTGC
ACTATTGCCATCAGAACAGAGTTGTCCACCGAGATCTCAAGCTGGAGAACATCCTCTTGGATGCCAATGG
GAATATCAAGATTGCTGACTTCGGCCTCTCCAACCTCTACCATCAAGGCAAGTTCCTGCAGACATTCTGT
GGGAGCCCCCTCTATGCCTCGCCAGAGATTGTCAATGGGAAGCCCTACACAGGCCCAGAGGTGGACAGCT
GGTCCCTGGGTGTTCTCCTCTACATCCTGGTGCATGGCACCATGCCCTTTGATGGGCATGACCATAAGAT
CCTAGTGAAACAGATCAGCAACGGGGCCTACCGGGAGCCACCTAAACCCTCTGATGCCTGTGGCCTGATC
CGGTGGCTGTTGATGGTGAACCCCACCCGCCGGGCCACCCTGGAGGATGTGGCCAGTCACTGGTGGGTCA
ACTGGGGCTACGCCACCCGAGTGGGAGAGCAGGAGGCTCCGCATGAGGGTGGGCACCCTGGCAGTGACTC
TGCCCGCGCCTCCATGGCTGACTGGCTCCGGCGTTCCTCCCGCCCCCTCCTGGAGAATGGGGCCAAGGTG
TGCAGCTTCTTCAAGCAGCATGCACCTGGTGGGGGAAGCACCACCCCTGGCCTGGAGCGCCAGCATTCGC
TCAAGAAGTCCCGCAAGGAGAATGACATGGCCCAGTCTCTCCACAGTGACACGGCTGATGACACTGCCCA
TCGCCCTGGCAAGAGCAACCTCAAGCTGCCAAAGGGCATTCTCAAGAAGAAGGTGTCAGCCTCTGCAGAA
GGGGTACAGGAGGACCCTCCGGAGCTCAGCCCAATCCCTGCGAGCCCAGGGCAGGCTGCCCCCCTGCTCC
CCAAGAAGGGCATTCTCAAGAAGCCCCGACAGCGCGAGTCTGGCTACTACTCCTCTCCCGAGCCCAGTGA
ATCTGGGGAGCTCTTGGACGCAGGCGACGTGTTTGTGAGTGGGGATCCCAAGGAGCAGAAGCCTCCGCAA
GCTTCAGGGCTGCTCCTCCATCGCAAAGGCATCCTCAAACTCAATGGCAAGTTCTCCCAGACAGCCTTGG
AGCTCGCGGCCCCCACCACCTTCGGCTCCCTGGATGAACTCGCCCCACCTCGCCCCCTGGCCCGGGCCAG
CCGACCCTCAGGGGCTGTGAGCGAGGACAGCATCCTGTCCTCTGAGTCCTTTGACCAGCTGGACTTGCCT
GAACGGCTCCCAGAGCCCCCACTGCGGGGCTGTGTGTCTGTGGACAACCTCACGGGGCTTGAGGAGCCCC
CCTCAGAGGGCCCTGGAAGCTGCCTGAGGCGCTGGCGGCAGGATCCTTTGGGGGACAGCTGCTTTTCCCT
GACAGACTGCCAGGAGGTGACAGCGACCTACCGACAGGCACTGAGGGTCTGCTCAAAGCTCACCTGA
