>Addgene plasmid #23831 | pDONR223-NUAK2 | addgene partial sequence | sequence record 29691 | 23831 with M13pUC-fwd
AGCTCGGGCCAATAATGATTTTATTTTGACTGATAGTGACCTGTTCGTTGCAACAAATTGATGAGCAATG
CTTTTTTATAATGCCAACTTTGTACAAAAAAGTTGGCATGGAGTCGCTGGTTTTCGCGCGGCGCTCCGGC
CCCACTCCCTCGGCCGCAGAGCTAGCCCGGCCGCTGGCGGAAGGGCTGATCAAGTCGCCCAAGCCCCTAA
TGAAGAAGCAGGCGGTGAAGCGGCACCACCACAAGCACAACCTGCGGCACCGCTACGAGTTCCTGGAGAC
CCTGGGCAAAGGCACCTACGGGAAGGTGAAGAAGGCGCGGGAGAGCTCGGGGCGCCTGGTGGCCATCAAG
TCAATCCGGAAGGACAAAATCAAAGATGAGCAAGATCTGATGCACATACGGAGGGAGATTGAGATCATGT
CATCACTCAACCACCCTCACATCATTGCCATCCATGAAGTGTTTGAGAACAGCAGCAAGATCGTGATCGT
CATGGAGTATGCCAGCCGGGGCGACCTTTATGACTACATCAGCGAGCGGCAGCAGCTCAGTGAGCGCGAA
GCTAGGCATTTCTTCCGGCAGATCGTCTCTGCCGTGCACTATTGCCATCAGAACAGAGTTGTCCACCGAG
ATCTCAAGCTGGAGAACATCCTCTTGGATGCCAATGGGAATATCAAGATTGCTGACTTCGGCCTCTCCAA
CCTCTACCAT
