[The description below was written by a language model from this plasmid's Addgene catalogue record.]
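Description:
pDONR223-NUAK2 is a Gateway entry clone built on the Invitrogen pDONR223 donor backbone (about 5 kb without insert). It carries the human NUAK2 open reading frame, an insert of roughly 1.9 kb. NUAK2, also known as SNARK, encodes a kinase described in the record as a likely ortholog of rat SNF1/AMP-activated protein kinase. The plasmid is maintained at high copy in standard E. coli cloning strains and is selected with spectinomycin. The ORF was introduced by Gateway recombination, so in the usual arrangement for this system it would be flanked by att sites that allow transfer into compatible destination vectors. The record has no feature table, so the individual backbone elements and site positions are not documented. M13 forward and reverse primer sites flanking the insert are listed for sequence verification.

The ORF was deliberately cloned without a stop codon. This lets it be recombined in frame into a destination vector that supplies a C-terminal epitope tag of choice together with the stop codon. The record lists no mammalian promoter or expression elements, and the depositors state that the plasmid should not be transfected directly. It therefore serves purely as a shuttle and storage clone. The depositors point to a companion set of four custom lentiviral destination vectors (pLX301 to pLX304), obtained separately, for expressing these ORFs in mammalian cells. The clone belongs to a kit of ORF clones and is associated with a study showing that COT drives resistance to RAF inhibition through reactivation of the MAP kinase pathway.
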