Addgene plasmid #23831: pDONR223-NUAK2
Depositing lab: William Hahn & David Root. Depositing organization: Dana-Farber Cancer Institute. Publication: COT drives resistance to RAF inhibition through MAP kinase pathway reactivation. Johannessen CM, Boehm JS, Kim SY, Thomas SR, Wardwell L, Johnson LA, Emery CM, Stransky N, Cogdill AP, Barretina J, Caponigro G, Hieronymus H, Murray RR, Salehi-Ashtiani K, Hill DE, Vidal M, Zhao JJ, Yang X, Alkan O, Kim S, Harris JL, Wilson CJ, Myer VE, Finan PM, Root DE, Roberts TM, Golub T, Flaherty KT, Dummer R, Weber BL, Sellers WR, Schlegel R, Wargo JA, Hahn WC, Garraway LA. Nature. 2010 Dec 16;468(7326):968-72. doi: 10.1038/nature09627 PubMed 21107320.
Backbone
  Vector backbone: pDONR223
  Backbone manufacturer: Invitrogen
  Backbone size w/o insert (bp): 5005
  Vector type: Gateway Donor vector
Growth in bacteria
  Bacterial resistance: Spectinomycin, 50 μg/mL
  Growth temperature: 37°C
  Growth strain: DH5alpha
  Copy number: High Copy
Gene/Insert
  Gene/Insert name: NUAK2 (alt name: likely ortholog of rat SNF1/AMP-activated protein kinase)
  Species: H. sapiens (human)
  Insert size (bp): 1887
  Entrez Gene: NUAK2 (a.k.a. SNARK, FLJ90349, DKFZp434J037, DKFZp686F01113)
  Cloning method: Gateway Cloning
  Sequencing primers: 5′ M13pUC-fwd; 3′ M13rev
Terms and licenses: Academic/Nonprofit Terms; Industry Terms: Not Available to Industry
Depositor comments: The ORF has no Stop codon. This design enables easy recombination into a destination vector to add an epitope tag of choice and Stop codon to the ORF. Do NOT use this plasmid directly for transfections. A set of 4 custom lentiviral vectors is available ( pLX301 (http://www.addgene.org/25895/) , pLX302 (http://www.addgene.org/25896/) , pLX303 (http://www.addgene.org/25897/) , pLX304 (http://www.addgene.org/25890/) ) to be used to express these ORFs in mammalian cells. These plasmids are not included in the kit and must be ordered separately.
How to cite: pDONR223-NUAK2 was a gift from William Hahn & David Root (Addgene plasmid # 23831 ; http://n2t.net/addgene:23831 ; RRID:Addgene_23831)
